Addgene plasmid #59255: pLV-Enh eGFP Reporter-muKC2-X31
Purpose: Lentiviral GFP reporter for testing enhancer activity in different cell types. Insert is an enhancer identified in the exonic region of the keratin type II cluster.
Depositing lab: Benjamin Yu. Depositing organization: University of California, San Diego (UCSD).
Backbone
  Vector backbone: Brachyury-eGFP
  Backbone size w/o insert (bp): 7967
  Total vector size (bp): 9314
  Modifications to backbone: Original vector is Brachyury-eGFP (Kita-Matsuo et al. 2009) with the Brachyury promoter cloned out and replaced with the minimal Hsp68 promoter from the Hsp68-lacZ-Gateway plasmid (Pennacchio et al. 2006)
  Vector type: Lentiviral
Growth in bacteria
  Bacterial resistance: Ampicillin, 100 μg/mL
  Growth temperature: 37°C
  Growth strain: Stbl3
  Copy number: High Copy
Gene/Insert
  Gene/Insert name: Krt80-ex5-7 (alt name: mm9 chr15:101181426-101182772)
  Species: M. musculus (mouse)
  Insert size (bp): 1347
  Promoter: Mu Hsp68 minimal promoter
  Cloning method: Gateway Cloning
  Sequencing primers: 5′ GAGCTGAAAGACCTTACAGCC; 3′ CCGGCTTTCTTCTCCTTCCA
Terms and licenses: Academic/Nonprofit Terms; Industry Terms: Not Available to Industry
Depositor comments: Please note that the final plasmid sequence is post-Gateway recombination. The plasmid contains attB sites (not attR sites as the map implies).
How to cite: pLV-Enh eGFP Reporter-muKC2-X31 was a gift from Benjamin Yu (Addgene plasmid # 59255 ; http://n2t.net/addgene:59255 ; RRID:Addgene_59255)
