[The description below was written by a language model from this plasmid's Addgene catalogue record.]
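Description:
pLV-Enh eGFP Reporter-muKC2-X31 is a lentiviral enhancer-reporter plasmid of about 9.3 kb, built to test whether a candidate genomic fragment can drive transcription in a given cell type. It derives from the Brachyury-eGFP lentiviral vector, in which the original Brachyury promoter was removed and replaced with the mouse Hsp68 minimal promoter. On its own, a minimal promoter of this kind gives little expression, so eGFP output depends on enhancer activity supplied by the fragment cloned alongside it. The plasmid is maintained at high copy in bacteria under ampicillin selection, and the recorded host is a recombination-deficient strain of the type commonly used to keep repeat-containing lentiviral backbones stable. No feature table accompanies the record, so individual viral elements, the bacterial origin and any mammalian selection marker are not stated.

The insert is a 1,347 bp mouse genomic segment named Krt80-ex5-7, spanning exons 5 to 7 of Krt80 on chromosome 15 within the keratin type II cluster. It was identified as a candidate enhancer lying in exonic sequence. It was introduced by Gateway cloning, and the depositor notes that the final plasmid is the post-recombination product, so the insert is flanked by attB sites rather than the attR sites suggested by the plasmid map. Packaged into lentivirus, the construct lets the reporter cassette be delivered to and integrated in a range of cell types. GFP fluorescence then serves as a readout for comparing the activity of this keratin-cluster element across cellular contexts.
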