>Addgene plasmid #59255 | pLV-Enh eGFP Reporter-muKC2-X31 | depositor partial sequence | sequence record 93540 | pLV-Enh eGFP Reporter-muKC2-X31 sequence 1296 bps
GGGNCTGNACATATGATTTTATTTTGACTGATAGTGACCTGTTCGTTGCAACAAATTGATGAGCAATGCT
TTTTTATAATGCCAACTTTGTACAAAAAAGCAGGCTTTGAGCTGAAGACCTTACAGCCCAAGTGAAGGAC
GTGTCTGTGACTGTGGGCCTGGACAGCCGCTGCCACATCGACCTGAGCGGCATCGTGGAGGAAGTGAAGG
CCCAGTATGACGCCATCGCTGCTCGAAGCCTGGAGGAGGCTGAAGCATATTCACGGAGCCAGGTTGGGGA
CTAACCTAAAAAGGACTAGACCGGAGGTGGCTAAGGCCTTGTGGCTCTGGGCCCTGAGATTCTCTGAGGC
GTATCGGGGAGCATATGCAGGGAGTGTTGCAGCATCCAGTCCACAGGCAGCATAGAAAATGTGAGAGGCA
GTTCCTGCAGGGCTCCGGGGCTCCGGGAAGGCAGGGGCCGTGGGAGGGGAAGCTGTATGGGGCCTTCCTG
GAGTCACAGGGTGGCCAGGTATGAGAGGCCGGAAGAACAATACCAGGAAAACACGGGGCTGGAGGGGGAG
AGGGAATAGACTGAAGAAATGAGGCCGAGAGGGATGCTGAAGGGGCTGCAGCAGGCCACCCTTACCATCC
CTCTTCCACACCCTTTCAGCTTGAGGAGCGAGCTGCCCGCTCAGCGGAGTTCGGGAACAGCCTCCAAAGC
AGCCGCTGTGAGATTGCAGACCTCAACGTGCGCATCCAGAAGCTGCGGTCTCAGATCGTCTCCGTCAAGA
GCCATGTGAGAAAACCTCTGAAGGGCCAGTGGGGACTTCTGGGTCAGGAGACATGCTCCGTCACACAGGG
TACACACAAGACCTGGCAAATGGCCCTGAGTAGGTCTATGCGTGCCTCTGGCCTGTTTTCTAACCCGACA
AATGGAAAGAAACGTACAGAGCCACCCTCTGTAAGTTGCCCAGAGCTACTGGGATATCAGAAAGCACTCC
CCCACCCCCTGGACAGCCCGGACTCATCCTTGTCAAGCCCAGTCAGTCATACAGAAGATTGAGACCTACG
TCTCCAGGTGCTGGTCTAGACTCTTGTGTAAGCTTGTGAAATGTTCCATGTTCTAAGTGAGCTTCCTGAA
CGCTCATTGAACACTAAGAAATAAGTGGTTGCCTTAGCCTACACACTCAACTTGGGGAACAAGAAGGCAA
CCTCAAGGCCTGGNNNACTACATGCCTCCTTCCNTTGGCCTCTGGNTGCANGTCCTAAAACTGNNAGAAA
AACTATAAGGGATGCTCTTAGAACACGGGAGGANAC
