>Addgene plasmid #59255 | pLV-Enh eGFP Reporter-muKC2-X31 | addgene partial sequence | sequence record 95511 | pRRL5primeMCS-F 5'-tgaacggatctcgacggtat-3'
GTGCAGGGGTAAAGAATAGTAGACATAATAGCAACAGACATACCAACAAAGGAATTACAAAAACAAATTA
CAAAAATTCAAAATTTTATCGATCACGAGACTAGCCTCGAGAAGCTTGATATCGAATTCCATCACAAGTT
TGTACAAAAAAGCAGGCTTTGAGCTGAAGACCTTACAGCCCAAGTGAAGGACGTGTCTGTGACTGTGGGC
CTGGACAGCCGCTGCCACATCGACCTGAGCGGCATCGTGGAGGAAGTGAAGGCCCAGTATGACGCCATCG
CTGCTCGAAGCCTGGAGGAGGCTGAAGCATATTCACGGAGCCAGGTTGGGGACTAACCTAAAAAGGACTA
GACCGGAGGTGGCTAAGGCCTTGTGGCTCTGGGCCCTGAGATTCTCTGAGGCGTATCGGGGAGCATATGC
AGGGAGTGTTGCAGCATCCAGTCCACAGGCAGCATAGAAAATGTGAGAGGCAGTTCCTGCAGGGCTCCGG
GGCTCCGGGAAGGCAGGGGCCGTGGGAGGGGAAGCTGTATGGGGCCTTCCTGGAGTCACAGGGTGGCCAG
GTATGAGAGGCCGGAAGAACAATACCAGGAAAACACGGGGCTGGAGGGGGAGAGGGAATAGACTGAAGAA
ATGAGGCCGAGAGGGATGCTGAAGGGGCTGCAGCAGGCCACCCTTACCATCCCTCTTCCACA
