>Addgene plasmid #59255 | pLV-Enh eGFP Reporter-muKC2-X31 | addgene partial sequence | sequence record 95512 | EGFP-N 5'-CGTCGCCGTCCAGCTCGACCAG-3'
TTGCTACCATGGTGGCGACCGGTGCGCTCCGCGGCGTGGATGCTCCGGGGAAAGTTGCGCTCCGCGGCAG
GGATGCTCCTGGGAAGGTTGCGCTCCGCGGCAGGGATGCTCTGGGGAAGGCTGGTCCTGGCCGAGGATCG
GGAACGCGCCGCTCGCTCTGCTTCTCTTGTCTTCGCTTGTCTCTGGATGGAACCAGATTTGGTTCTGAGT
AGCTGTCAGCGTCTGGTGACCTGCTCGCCGCCCTGCGCCTTTAAGGAGTCTTCACCGGCCCCGCCCACTC
TCCGCTGGGCCAATCAGCGAGCCGGAGGAGGCCTTGGGGCCAGGAATCTTCCAGCAGTTTCGCGTCTGGT
GGAGCTTCCCCGCCTCCCTTGAGTAATCGGAGTTGTGGGTTCCGCCCTTGTCCAGAACTCTCCAGAGGTT
TCTGGGGTTCACTGGAGAGTACGGATTCCTGAGGGGGAGGGTGTGGGGAAGTGCTGGTGCTACTAGTGAC
ACTGTTGCTATGGCGACGCATTACTAAGGCCTGTGTGGAATGGACAAGAAAGATCACCTCTAGCTCGGTG
TTGTGTACAGTTTGTTGTGATTTGTGGGGTTTCGCCAACTCGCACAGTTCTGAATATGGGGGTT
